>Addgene plasmid #112089 | pMAL-SH3(2)-5R | addgene full sequence | sequence record 236082 | Addgene NGS Result
TTGACAATTAATCATCGGCTCGTATAATGTGTGGAATTGTGAGCGGATAACAATTTCACACAGGAAACAG
CCAGTCCGTTTAGGTGTTTTCACGAGCACTTCACCAACAAGGACCATAGATTATGAAAACTGAAGAAGGT
AAACTGGTAATCTGGATTAACGGCGATAAAGGCTATAACGGTCTCGCTGAAGTCGGTAAGAAATTCGAGA
AAGATACCGGAATTAAAGTCACCGTTGAGCATCCGGATAAACTGGAAGAGAAATTCCCACAGGTTGCGGC
AACTGGCGATGGCCCTGACATTATCTTCTGGGCACACGACCGCTTTGGTGGCTACGCTCAATCTGGCCTG
TTGGCTGAAATCACCCCGGACAAAGCGTTCCAGGACAAGCTGTATCCGTTTACCTGGGATGCCGTACGTT
ACAACGGCAAGCTGATTGCTTACCCGATCGCTGTTGAAGCGTTATCGCTGATTTATAACAAAGATCTGCT
GCCGAACCCGCCAAAAACCTGGGAAGAGATCCCGGCGCTGGATAAAGAACTGAAAGCGAAAGGTAAGAGC
GCGCTGATGTTCAACCTGCAAGAACCGTACTTCACCTGGCCGCTGATTGCTGCTGACGGGGGTTATGCGT
TCAAGTATGAAAACGGCAAGTACGACATTAAAGACGTGGGCGTGGATAACGCTGGCGCGAAAGCGGGTCT
GACCTTCCTGGTTGACCTGATTAAAAACAAACACATGAATGCAGACACCGATTACTCCATCGCAGAAGCT
GCCTTTAATAAAGGCGAAACAGCGATGACCATCAACGGCCCGTGGGCATGGTCCAACATCGACACCAGCA
AAGTGAATTATGGTGTAACGGTACTGCCGACCTTCAAGGGTCAACCATCCAAACCGTTCGTTGGCGTGCT
GAGCGCAGGTATTAACGCCGCCAGTCCGAACAAAGAGCTGGCAAAAGAGTTCCTCGAAAACTATCTGCTG
ACTGATGAAGGTCTGGAAGCGGTTAATAAAGACAAACCGCTGGGTGCCGTAGCGCTGAAGTCTTACGAGG
AAGAGTTGGCGAAAGATCCACGTATTGCCGCCACCATGGAAAACGCCCAGAAAGGTGAAATCATGCCGAA
CATCCCGCAGATGTCCGCTTTCTGGTATGCCGTGCGTACTGCGGTGATCAACGCCGCCAGCGGTCGTCAG
ACTGTCGATGAAGCCCTGAAAGACGCGCAGACTAATTCGAGCTCGAACAACAACAACAATAACAATAACA
ACAACCTCGGGATCGAGGGAAGGATTTCAGAATTTGAAAACCTGTATTTTCAGGGCCATATGGACCTCAA
CATGCCCGCTTATGTGAAATTTAACTACATGGCTGAGAGAGAGGATGAATTATCATTGATAAAGGGGACA
AAGGTGATCGTCATGGAGAAAAGCAGTGATGGGTGGTGGCGTGGTAGCTACAATGGACAAGTTGGATGGT
TCCCTTCAAACTATGTAACTGAAGAAGGTGACAGTCCTTTGGCGTCTGGTGCGGGTGGTTCTGAAGGTGG
TGGTTCTGAAGGTGGTACCTCTGGTGCGACCGACCTCAACATGCCCGCTTATGTGAAATTTAACTACATG
GCTGAGAGAGAGGATGAATTATCATTGATAAAGGGGACAAAGGTGATCGTCATGGAGAAAAGCAGTGATG
GGTGGTGGCGTGGTAGCTACAATGGACAAGTTGGATGGTTCCCTTCAAACTATGTAACTGAAGAAGGTGA
CAGTCCTTTGGCATCCGGAGCAGGAGGCTCCGAAGGAGGAGGCTCCGAGGGAGGAACATCCGGAGCAACA
CATATGGACCTCAACATGCCCGCTTATGTGAAATTTAACTACATGGCTGAGAGAGAGGATGAATTATCAT
TGATAAAGGGGACAAAGGTGATCGTCATGGAGAAAAGCAGTGATGGGTGGTGGCGTGGTAGCTACAATGG
ACAAGTTGGATGGTTCCCTTCAAACTATGTAACTGAAGAAGGTGACAGTCCTTTGGCGTCTGGTGCGGGT
GGTTCTGAAGGTGGTGGTTCTGAAGGTGGTACCTCTGGTGCGACCGACCTCAACATGCCCGCTTATGTGA
AATTTAACTACATGGCTGAGAGAGAGGATGAATTATCATTGATAAAGGGGACAAAGGTGATCGTCATGGA
GAAAAGCAGTGATGGGTGGTGGCGTGGTAGCTACAATGGACAAGTTGGATGGTTCCCTTCAAACTATGTA
ACTGAAGAAGGTGACAGTCCTTTGGCATCCGGAGCAGGAGGCTCCGAAGGAGGAGGCTCCGAGGGAGGAA
CATCCGGAGCAACAGACCTCAACATGCCCGCTTATGTGAAATTTAACTACATGGCTGAGAGAGAGGATGA
ATTATCATTGATAAAGGGGACAAAGGTGATCGTCATGGAGAAAAGCAGTGATGGGTGGTGGCGTGGTAGC
TACAATGGACAAGTTGGATGGTTCCCTTCAAACTATGTAACTGAAGAAGGTGACAGTCCTTTGGGAGGCG
GATCCGAAAACCTGTATTTTCAGGGCCATCATCATCATCATCACTGAAAGCTTGGCACTGGCCGTCGTTT
TACAACGTCGTGACTGGGAAAACCCTGGCGTTACCCAACTTAATCGCCTTGCAGCACATCCCCCTTTCGC
CAGCTGGCGTAATAGCGAAGAGGCCCGCACCGATCGCCCTTCCCAACAGTTGCGCAGCCTGAATGGCGAA
TGGCAGCTTGGCTGTTTTGGCGGATGAGATAAGATTTTCAGCCTGATACAGATTAAATCAGAACGCAGAA
GCGGTCTGATAAAACAGAATTTGCCTGGCGGCAGTAGCGCGGTGGTCCCACCTGACCCCATGCCGAACTC
AGAAGTGAAACGCCGTAGCGCCGATGGTAGTGTGGGGTCTCCCCATGCGAGAGTAGGGAACTGCCAGGCA
TCAAATAAAACGAAAGGCTCAGTCGAAAGACTGGGCCTTTCGTTTTATCTGTTGTTTGTCGGTGAACGCT
CTCCTGAGTAGGACAAATCCGCCGGGAGCGGATTTGAACGTTGCGAAGCAACGGCCCGGAGGGTGGCGGG
CAGGACGCCCGCCATAAACTGCCAGGCATCAAATTAAGCAGAAGGCCATCCTGACGGATGGCCTTTTTGC
GTTTCTACAAACTCTTTTGTTTATTTTTCTAAATACATTCAAATATGTATCCGCTCATGAGACAATAACC
CTGATAAATGCTTCAATAATATTGAAAAAGGAAGAGTATGAGTATTCAACATTTCCGTGTCGCCCTTATT
CCCTTTTTTGCGGCATTTTGCCTTCCTGTTTTTGCTCACCCAGAAACGCTGGTGAAAGTAAAAGATGCTG
AAGATCAGTTGGGTGCACGAGTGGGTTACATCGAACTGGATCTCAACAGCGGTAAGATCCTTGAGAGTTT
TCGCCCCGAAGAACGTTTCCCAATGATGAGCACTTTTAAAGTTCTGCTATGTGGCGCGGTATTATCCCGT
GTTGACGCCGGGCAAGAGCAACTCGGTCGCCGCATACACTATTCTCAGAATGACTTGGTTGAGTACTCAC
CAGTCACAGAAAAGCATCTTACGGATGGCATGACAGTAAGAGAATTATGCAGTGCTGCCATAACCATGAG
TGATAACACTGCGGCCAACTTACTTCTGACAACGATCGGAGGACCGAAGGAGCTAACCGCTTTTTTGCAC
AACATGGGGGATCATGTAACTCGCCTTGATCGTTGGGAACCGGAGCTGAATGAAGCCATACCAAACGACG
AGCGTGACACCACGATGCCTGTAGCAATGGCAACAACGTTGCGCAAACTATTAACTGGCGAACTACTTAC
TCTAGCTTCCCGGCAACAATTAATAGACTGGATGGAGGCGGATAAAGTTGCAGGACCACTTCTGCGCTCG
GCCCTTCCGGCTGGCTGGTTTATTGCTGATAAATCTGGAGCCGGTGAGCGTGGGTCTCGCGGTATCATTG
CAGCACTGGGGCCAGATGGTAAGCCCTCCCGTATCGTAGTTATCTACACGACGGGGAGTCAGGCAACTAT
GGATGAACGAAATAGACAGATCGCTGAGATAGGTGCCTCACTGATTAAGCATTGGTAACTGTCAGACCAA
GTTTACTCATATATACTTTAGATTGATT
[38 nt withheld, positions 4159-4196]
A
[37 nt withheld, positions 4198-4234]
ATTTTGTTAAAATTCGCGTTAAATTTTTGTTAAATCAGCTCATTTTTTAACCAATAGGCCGAAATCGGCA
AAATCCCTTATAAATCAAAAGAATAGCCCGAGATAGGGT
[37 nt withheld, positions 4344-4380]
AAAGAACGTGGACTCCAACGTCAAAGG
[141 nt withheld, positions 4408-4548]
G
[125 nt withheld, positions 4550-4674]
AAAGGATCTAGGTGAAGATCCTTTTTGATAATCTCATGACCAAAATCCCTTAACGTGAGTTTTCGTTCCA
CTGAGCGTCAGACCCCGTAGAAAAGATCAAAGGATCTTCTTGAGATCCTTTTTTTCTGCGCGTAATCTGC
TGCTTGCAAACAAAAAAACCACCGCTACCAGCGGTGGTTTGTTTGCCGGATCAAGAGCTACCAACTCTTT
TTCCGAAGGTAACTGGCTTCAGCAGAGCGCAGATACCAAATACTGTCCTTCTAGTGTAGCCGTAGTTAGG
CCACCACTTCAAGAACTCTGTAGCACCGCCTACATACCTCGCTCTGCTAATCCTGTTACCAGTGGCTGCT
GCCAGTGGCGATAAGTCGTGTCTTACCGGGTTGGACTCAAGACGATAGTTACCGGATAAGGCGCAGCGGT
CGGGCTGAACGGGGGGTTCGTGCACACAGCCCAGCTTGGAGCGAACGACCTACACCGAACTGAGATACCT
ACAGCGTGAGCTATGAGAAAGCGCCACGCTTCCCGAAGGGAGAAAGGCGGACAGGTATCCGGTAAGCGGC
AGGGTCGGAACAGGAGAGCGCACGAGGGAGCTTCCAGGGGGAAACGCCTGGTATCTTTATAGTCCTGTCG
GGTTTCGCCACCTCTGACTTGAGCGTCGATTTTTGTGATGCTCGTCAGGGGGGCGGAGCCTATGGAAAAA
CGCCAGCAACGCGGCCTTTTTACGGTTCCTGGCCTTTTGCTGGCCTTTTGCTCACATGTTCTTTCCTGCG
TTATCCCCTGATTCTGTGGATAACCGTATTACCGCCTTTGAGTGAGCTGATACCGCTCGCCGCAGCCGAA
CGACCGAGCGCAGCGAGTCAGTGAGCGAGGAAGCGGAAGAGCGCCTGATGCGGTATTTTCTCCTTACGCA
TCTGTGCGGTATTTCACACCGCATGTGGTGCACTCTCAGTACAATCTGCTCTGATGCCGCATAGTTAAGC
CAGTATACACTCCGCTATCGCTACGTGACTGGGTCATGGCTGCGCCCCGACACCCGCCAACACCCGCTGA
CGCGCCCTGACGGGCTTGTCTGCTCCCGGCATCCGCTTACAGACAAGCTGTGACCGTCTCCGGGAGCTGC
ATGTGTCAGAGGTTTTCACCGTCATCACCGAAACGCGCGAGGCAGCTGCGGTAAAGCTCATCAGCGTGGT
CGTGCAGCGATTCACAGATGTCTGCCTGTTCATCCGCGTCCAGCTCGTTGAGTTTCTCCAGAAGCGTTAA
TGTCTGGCTTCTGATAAAGCGGGCCATGTTAAGGGCGGTTTTTTCCTGTTTGGTCACTGATGCCTCCGTG
TAAGGGGGATTTCTGTTCATGGGGGTAATGATACCGATGAAACGAGAGAGGATGCTCACGATACGGGTTA
CTGATGATGAACATGCCCGGTTACTGGAACGTTGTGAGGGTAAACAACTGGCGGTATGGATGCGGCGGGA
CCAGAGAAAAATCACTCAGGGTCAATGCCAGCGCTTCGTTAATACAGATGTAGGTGTTCCACAGGGTAGC
CAGCAGCATCCTGCGATGCAGATCCGGAACATAATGGTGCAGGGCGCTGACTTCCGCGTTTCCAGACTTT
ACGAAACACGGAAACCGAAGACCATTCATGTTGTTGCTCAGGTCGCAGACGTTTTGCAGCAGCAGTCGCT
TCACGTTCGCTCGCGTATCGGTGATTCATTCTGCTAACCAGTAAGGCAACCCCGCCAGCCTAGCCGGGTC
CTCAACGACAGGAGCACGATCATGCGCACCCGTGGCCAGGACCCAACGCTGCCCGAAATTCCGACACCAT
CGAATGGTGCAAAACCTTTCGCGGTATGGCATGATAGCGCCCGGAAGAGAGTCAATTCAGGGTGGTGAAT
GTGAAACCAGTAACGTTATACGATGTCGCAGAGTATGCCGGTGTCTCTTATCAGACCGTTTCCCGCGTGG
TGAACCAGGCCAGCCACGTTTCTGCGAAAACGCGGGAAAAAGTGGAAGCGGCGATGGCGGAGCTGAATTA
CATTCCCAACCGCGTGGCACAACAACTGGCGGGCAAACAGTCGTTGCTGATTGGCGTTGCCACCTCCAGT
CTGGCCCTGCACGCGCCGTCGCAAATTGTCGCGGCGATTAAATCTCGCGCCGATCAACTGGGTGCCAGCG
TGGTGGTGTCGATGGTAGAACGAAGCGGCGTCGAAGCCTGTAAAGCGGCGGTGCACAATCTTCTCGCGCA
ACGCGTCAGTGGGCTGATCATTAACTATCCGCTGGATGACCAGGATGCCATTGCTGTGGAAGCTGCCTGC
ACTAATGTTCCGGCGTTATTTCTTGATGTCTCTGACCAGACACCCATCAACAGTATTATTTTCTCCCATG
AAGACGGTACGCGACTGGGCGTGGAGCATCTGGTCGCATTGGGTCACCAGCAAATCGCGCTGTTAGCGGG
CCCATTAAGTTCTGTCTCGGCGCGTCTGCGTCTGGCTGGCTGGCATAAATATCTCACTCGCAATCAAATT
CAGCCGATAGCGGAACGGGAAGGCGACTGGAGTGCCATGTCCGGTTTTCAACAAACCATGCAAATGCTGA
ATGAGGGCATCGTTCCCACTGCGATGCTGGTTGCCAACGATCAGATGGCGCTGGGCGCAATGCGCGCCAT
TACCGAGTCCGGGCTGCGCGTTGGTGCGGATATCTCGGTAGTGGGATACGACGATACCGAAGACAGCTCA
TGTTATATCCCGCCGTTAACCACCATCAAACAGGATTTTCGCCTGCTGGGGCAAACCAGCGTGGACCGCT
TGCTGCAACTCTCTCAGGGCCAGGCGGTGAAGGGCAATCAGCTGTTGCCCGTCTCACTGGTGAAAAGAAA
AACCACCCTGGCGCCCAATACGCAAACCGCCTCTCCCCGCGCGTTGGCCGATTCATTAATGCAGCTGGCA
CGACAGGTTTCCCGACTGGAAAGCGGGCAGTGAGCGCAACGCAATTAATGTAAGTTAGCTCACTCATTAG
GCACAATTCTCATGTTTGACAGCTTATCATCGACTGCACGGTGCACCAATGCTTCTGGCGTCAGGCAGCC
ATCGGAAGCTGTGGTATGGCTGTGCAGGTCGTAAATCACTGCATAATTCGTGTCGCTCAAGGCGCACTCC
CGTTCTGGATAATGTTTTTTGCGCCGACATCATAACGGTTCTGGCAAATATTCTGAAATGAGCTG
Features (pLannotate 1.2.2; 22 found; start..end, strand, type, name):
      1..29      +  promoter       tac promoter: strong E. coli promoter; hybrid between the trp and lac UV5 promoters
     37..53      +  protein_bind   lac operator: The lac repressor binds to the lac operator to inhibit transcription in E. coli. This inhibition can be relieved by adding lactose or isopropyl-β-D-thiogalactopyranoside (IPTG). lac repressor encoded by lacI
    123..1223    +  CDS            MBP: maltose binding protein from E. coli; malE (mutated); This version of the gene does not encode a signal sequence, so MBP will remain in the cytosol.
   1296..1316    +  CDS            TEV site: tobacco etch virus (TEV) protease recognition and cleavage site
   2349..2495    +  CDS            Arhgef7 (fragment): ARHG7_RAT - Also known as Pak3bp, Pixb. Experimental evidence at protein level: Swiss-Prot protein existence level 1. Acts as a RAC1 guanine nucleotide exchange factor (GEF) and can induce membrane ruffling. Functions in cell migration, attachment and cell spreading. Promotes targeting of RAC1 to focal adhesions. May function as a positive regulator of apoptosis. Downstream of NMDA receptors and CaMKK-CaMK1 signaling cascade, promotes the formation of spines and synapses in hippocampal neurons (By similarity). From Rattus norvegicus (Rat).
   2526..2546    +  CDS            TEV site: tobacco etch virus (TEV) protease recognition and cleavage site
   2547..2563    +  CDS            capTEV™ (fragment): composite tag for in vivo biotinylation, TEV protease cleavage, and 6xHis tagging
   2576..2730    +  CDS            lacZα (fragment): LacZα fragment of β-galactosidase; lacZ fragment
   2823..2938    +  ncRNA          5S rRNA: Accession: RF00001 - 5S ribosomal RNA
   2942..3028    +  terminator     rrnB T1 terminator: Escherichia coli rrnB; transcription terminator T1 from the E. coli rrnB gene
   3120..3147    +  terminator     rrnB T2 terminator: transcription terminator T2 from the E. coli rrnB gene
   3166..3257    +  promoter       AmpR promoter: bla
   3258..4118    +  CDS            AmpR: β-lactamase; bla; confers resistance to ampicillin, carbenicillin, and related antibiotics
   4160..4673    -  rep_origin     M13 ori (sequence partly withheld): M13 bacteriophage origin of replication; arrow indicates direction of (+) strand synthesis
   4784..5372    +  rep_origin     ori: high-copy-number ColE1/pMB1/pBR322/pUC origin of replication
   5558..5698    -  misc_feature   bom: basis of mobility region from pBR322
   5800..5991    -  CDS            rop: Rop protein, which maintains plasmids at low copy number; rop
   6008..6388    +  CDS            YPB1_ECOLX: Protein predicted: Swiss-Prot protein existence level 4. From Escherichia coli.
   6487..6564    +  promoter       lacIq promoter: lacI (mutant); In the lacIq allele, a single base change in the promoter boosts expression of the lacI gene about 10-fold.
   6565..7647    +  CDS            lacI: lac repressor; lacI; The lac repressor binds to the lac operator to inhibit transcription in E. coli. This inhibition can be relieved by adding lactose or isopropyl-β-D-thiogalactopyranoside (IPTG).
   7660..7681    +  protein_bind   CAP binding site: CAP binding activates transcription in the presence of cAMP. E. coli catabolite activator protein
   7700..7717    +  promoter       tet promoter (fragment): E. coli promoter for tetracycline efflux protein gene
