[The description below was written by a language model from this plasmid's Addgene catalogue record and pLannotate feature annotations shown in this document.]
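Description:
pMAL-SH3(2)-5R is a bacterial expression plasmid of about 7.9 kb built on a modified NEB pMAL backbone (pMal-tev). It produces a synthetic multivalent protein made of five tandem copies of the second SH3 domain of human NCK1. The roughly 1.3 kb insert sits between NdeI and BamHI sites, both retained. The depositor notes that an internal NdeI site, in addition to the N-terminal one, was used to add further SH3 repeats. The catalogue lists the promoter as "Lac", whereas the annotated sequence shows the hybrid tac promoter followed by a lac operator. A lacI repressor gene under the lacIq promoter is also carried on the plasmid, so expression is repressed until induced with IPTG.

The open reading frame begins with a signal-sequence-less maltose-binding protein, which keeps the fusion in the cytosol and allows amylose affinity purification. A TEV protease site follows, then the SH3 repeats, a second TEV site and a C-terminal His6 tag, so both tags can be cleaved off after two-step purification. The feature table does not label the NCK1 repeats themselves. It annotates only a short fragment within the insert as rat Arhgef7, which is most likely a similarity match between SH3 domains rather than a real component. A lacZα remnant and the rrnB T1/T2 terminators lie downstream.

The plasmid is selected with ampicillin (β-lactamase). It replicates from a pBR322-type origin with bom and rop, consistent with its low-copy listing, and also contains an M13 origin. The associated publication studied phase transitions in assemblies of multivalent signalling proteins, where such repeat proteins serve as purified recombinant components.
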