Addgene plasmid #112089: pMAL-SH3(2)-5R
Purpose: Bacterial expression plasmid containing His and MBP tags for 5 repeats of the second SH3 domain from human NCK1.
Depositing lab: Michael Rosen. Depositing organization: University of Texas Southwestern Medical Center. Publication: Phase transitions in the assembly of multivalent signalling proteins. Li P, Banjade S, Cheng HC, Kim S, Chen B, Guo L, Llaguno M, Hollingsworth JV, King DS, Banani SF, Russo PS, Jiang QX, Nixon BT, Rosen MK. Nature. 2012 Mar 7;483(7389):336-40. doi: 10.1038/nature10879. PubMed 22398450.
Backbone
  Vector backbone: pMal-tev
  Backbone manufacturer: NEB
  Backbone size w/o insert (bp): 6600
  Total vector size (bp): 7900
  Modifications to backbone: tev sites added on either side of the NdeI / BamHI cloning site C-terminal His6 added
  Vector type: Bacterial Expression
Growth in bacteria
  Bacterial resistance: Ampicillin, 100 μg/mL
  Growth temperature: 37°C
  Growth strain: DH5alpha
  Copy number: Low Copy
Gene/Insert
  Gene/Insert name: SH3(2)-5R (alt name: NCK adaptor protein 1, isoform 2, second SH3 repeat x 5)
  Species: H. sapiens (human)
  Insert size (bp): 1299
  Mutation: construct contains only repeats of the second SH3 domain of NCK1
  GenBank ID: NP_001177725.1
  Entrez Gene: NCK1 (a.k.a. NCK, NCKalpha, nck-1)
  Promoter: Lac
  Tag / fusion protein: MBP (N terminal on backbone); His6 (C terminal on backbone)
  Cloning method: Restriction Enzyme; 5′ cloning site NdeI (not destroyed); 3′ cloning site BamHI (not destroyed)
  Sequencing primers: 5′ pMal-forward: GGTCGTCAGACTGTCGATGAAGCC; 3′ pMal-reverse: CGCCAGGGTTTTCCCAGTCACGAC
Terms and licenses: Academic/Nonprofit Terms; Industry Terms: Not Available to Industry
Depositor comments: Internal Nde site in addition to N terminal site was used to make additional repeats of SH3.
How to cite: pMAL-SH3(2)-5R was a gift from Michael Rosen (Addgene plasmid # 112089 ; http://n2t.net/addgene:112089 ; RRID:Addgene_112089)
