>Addgene plasmid #112089 | pMAL-SH3(2)-5R | depositor partial sequence | sequence record 210973 | between NdeI and BamHI cloning sites with additional flanking sequence
AACAATAACAACAACCTCGGGATCGAGGGAAGGATTTCAGAATTTGAAAACCTGTATTTTCAGGGCCATA
TGGACCTCAACATGCCCGCTTATGTGAAATTTAACTACATGGCTGAGAGAGAGGATGAATTATCATTGAT
AAAGGGGACAAAGGTGATCGTCATGGAGAAAAGCAGTGATGGGTGGTGGCGTGGTAGCTACAATGGACAA
GTTGGATGGTTCCCTTCAAACTATGTAACTGAAGAAGGTGACAGTCCTTTGGCGTCTGGTGCGGGTGGTT
CTGAAGGTGGTGGTTCTGAAGGTGGTACCTCTGGTGCGACCGACCTCAACATGCCCGCTTATGTGAAATT
TAACTACATGGCTGAGAGAGAGGATGAATTATCATTGATAAAGGGGACAAAGGTGATCGTCATGGAGAAA
AGCAGTGATGGGTGGTGGCGTGGTAGCTACAATGGACAAGTTGGATGGTTCCCTTCAAACTATGTAACTG
AAGAAGGTGACAGTCCTTTGGCATCCGGAGCAGGAGGCTCCGAAGGAGGAGGCTCCGAGGGAGGAACATC
CGGAGCAACACATATGGACCTCAACATGCCCGCTTATGTGAAATTTAACTACATGGCTGAGAGAGAGGAT
GAATTATCATTGATAAAGGGGACAAAGGTGATCGTCATGGAGAAAAGCAGTGATGGGTGGTGGCGTGGTA
GCTACAATGGACAAGTTGGATGGTTCCCTTCAAACTATGTAACTGAAGAAGGTGACAGTCCTTTGGCGTC
TGGTGCGGGTGGTTCTGAAGGTGGTGGTTCTGAAGGTGGTACCTCTGGTGCGACCGACCTCAACATGCCC
GCTTATGTGAAATTTAACTACATGGCTGAGAGAGAGGATGAATTATCATTGATAAAGGGGACAAAGGTGA
TCGTCATGGAGAAAAGCAGTGATGGGTGGTGGCGTGGTAGCTACAATGGACAAGTTGGATGGTTCCCTTC
AAACTATGTAACTGAAGAAGGTGACAGTCCTTTGGCATCCGGAGCAGGAGGCTCCGAAGGAGGAGGCTCC
GAGGGAGGAACATCCGGAGCAACAGACCTCAACATGCCCGCTTATGTGAAATTTAACTACATGGCTGAGA
GAGAGGATGAATTATCATTGATAAAGGGGACAAAGGTGATCGTCATGGAGAAAAGCAGTGATGGGTGGTG
GCGTGGTAGCTACAATGGACAAGTTGGATGGTTCCCTTCAAACTATGTAACTGAAGAAGGTGACAGTCCT
TTGGGAGGCGGATCCGAAAACCTGTATTTTCAGGGCCAT
